>Addgene plasmid #217201 | pCMV-hAT-4_AMi | addgene full sequence | sequence record 444750 | Addgene NGS Result
GACATTGATTATTGACTAGTTATTAATAGTAATCAATTACGGGGTCATTAGTTCATAGCCCATATATGGA
GTTCCGCGTTACATAACTTACGGTAAATGGCCCGCCTGGCTGACCGCCCAACGACCCCCGCCCATTGACG
TCAATAATGACGTATGTTCCCATAGTAACGCCAATAGGGACTTTCCATTGACGTCAATGGGTGGAGTATT
TACGGTAAACTGCCCACTTGGCAGTACATCAAGTGTATCATATGCCAAGTACGCCCCCTATTGACGTCAA
TGACGGTAAATGGCCCGCCTGGCATTATGCCCAGTACATGACCTTATGGGACTTTCCTACTTGGCAGTAC
ATCTACGTATTAGTCATCGCTATTACCATGGTGATGCGGTTTTGGCAGTACATCAATGGGCGTGGATAGC
GGTTTGACTCACGGGGATTTCCAAGTCTCCACCCCATTGACGTCAATGGGAGTTTGTTTTGGCACCAAAA
TCAACGGGACTTTCCAAAATGTCGTAACAACTCCGCCCCATTGACGCAAATGGGCGGTAGGCGTGTACGG
TGGGAGGTCTATATAAGCAGAGCTCTCTGGCTAACTAGAGAACCCACTGCTTACTGGCTTATCGAAATTA
ATACGACTCACTATAGGGAGACCCAAGCTTGGTACCGAGCTCGGATCCACTAGTAACGGCCGCCAGTGTG
CTGGAATTCGCCGCCACCATGTCAAGCCCTAGCGTGAGCCTGCCTTTACCTGAGGAAGAGCTGGAACTGG
AGCCTGGTGTGTTAAGCGCACTGGCACAAGCGATTTTAGGCACCGAGGGCGAAAGCGAGTTTGTGCTGCA
TACCCCTCAAAGCAGCCCTCGTCCTCGTAGCCCTCCTGAAAGCAGCACCAGCGAAGAGGTGGAAGTGGAA
GTGGTTGAAGCGAGCGGTTCAGCAGAAGCAGCACCTCCTGCGGTTGTTCCTCAACCTGCGGAAGAGTGGG
ATAAAGCGGGTAGCCCTCCGAGCACCCAAAAACGTGCGAGCAGCGTTGTGTGGGAACACTTTGAGCTGGC
GGATGATCCTCGCTTTGCGATCTGTCAACACTGTCGCCGCCATATCAGCCGTGGCAAAGATGTGAAACAT
TTTAGCACCACCGCCATGTTACTGCATCTGCGCCGCCAACATCCTTTAGCGTTACTGGCAGCGCAACCTG
GTACCTCAGCCAGCGTGCCTAAGGGTAAAAGCCCTGCCCGTAGCAAAGCGCCTTTTCCTCCTAAACAGCG
CCAAGCGACCTTAGAACAATGGGGTAAGGCGGCGGATCGTGGTGGTCGTGTTGCAAAAGCAAGCGAGATT
ACCCAGACCATCGGCGAAATGCTGGCGTTAGATAGCCAGCCGTTCAGCTTAGTGGAACGCCCTGGTTTTC
GCCGTCTGATTGCATTACTGGCGCCGAGCTATCAAGTTCCTGCCCGCACCACCTTTTCACGTACCGTGGT
GCCGAGCTTATATGAAGCCTGCCGCGAGTATCTGCGCGAAGAGTTACGCAAAGCCGGTCCTCAAGTGGCC
CTGCATTTTACCAGCGACATTTGGTCAAGCCGTGGCGGTGATCATGCGTATCTGAGCTTAACCGGCCACT
GGTGTGATCAGTCAGGTCGTCGCTGGGCATTATTACAAGCGGAAGTGCTGGACGAAAGCCATACCGCCCG
CGAAATAATGGGTGCGATGAACCGTATGGTGCAGGGCTGGTTAGTTGGTCAGGCAGAACTGACCCGTGGC
TTCATGGTGACTGATAACGGCGCCAACATGGTGAAAGCGGTGCACGATGCCAACTTTGTGGGCATCCGCT
GTGTTGCACATCGCCTGCATTTAATTGTGCGCGACGCCTTAGAAGGTGATCGTGCGGCAGGTGATGGTGC
AGCAACCACTACCGCAACCAGCCAGCTGATTAGCAAGTGCCGCAAAGTGGCCGGCTACTTTCATCGCAGC
ATTAAAGGCGGCAAAATGCTGCGTGAAAAGCAGGCGGAGCTGAGCATTCCTCAGCACAAGATTATGCAGG
ATGTGGAAACCCGTTGGAACAGCACCTATCTGATGCTGGAGCGCTTAGTGGAACAGCAGAAAGCGATTCA
CGAAATGGCGCTGTTAGGCGAGATTGGCATCAGCGGCCCTCTGAATCGTGCAGAATGGGGCACCATTAGC
CAGATCCTGGTGGTGCTGAAACCTTTCCTGGAAGCGACCGAAACTCTGAGCGCGGGTGATGCGTTATTAA
GCCAGGTGATTCCGGTTGTTCGCGAGCTGGAAAACCAGATGGAGAAATTCCAGGGCATTAACGTGCCTGG
TTGGGGCCGTCCTTTAAGCCCTGATGTGCAAGCATTAGTGCGCCGCCTGAAAGAAGGTATTCGCCGCCGC
TTAGATCCTTTACGTAGCAGCACCGTTCACATGATGGCGGGTATGTGTGATCCTCGCGTGAAAGGCTCAA
TGTGTACCGGCAGCACCAAAACCCTGGATCACTGGACCCAGGTGCTGGTGAACAAAGTGCGCGAGGCGGA
AGTTCAACGTCGCGGCGATGTTGAAGAAGGCGATCCGTTAAGCCGTGCAAGCACCCCTAGCACCACTAGC
ACTGGTACCAGCACCAGCCAATCACCTCCTCGCCAACCTTTACCTATGTGGGCGATGGGCATGGCGTCAA
TGTTAGGCAGCAAACGCACCCGTCCTCAACCTCGTGCAGGCAGCGCAGAAGCAAGCGTTGCGACCTATCT
GGCCGAAGATGTGGAACCGCTGGATTGCGACCCTTTAGCATACTGGGCGAGCCGTAGCCAAATGTGGCAA
GATCTGGCAACCGTGGCCCGTCAACATTTAAGCTGCCCTCCTACCAGCGTTCCTAGCGAACGCGTTTTTA
GCATCGCGGGCGATGTTGTTACTCCTCACCGCACCTGTTTAGATCCTGCCCTGGTTGAACAGCTGGTGTT
CCTGAAGGTGAACCTGCCTCTGCTGGGCTTTCCTAAACTGCATCTGCAGACCGATTGATGAGCGGCCGCT
CGAGCATGCATCTAGAGGGCCCTATTCTATAGTGTCACCTAAATGCTAGAGCTCGCTGATCAGCCTCGAC
TGTGCCTTCTAGTTGCCAGCCATCTGTTGTTTGCCCCTCCCCCGTGCCTTCCTTGACCCTGGAAGGTGCC
ACTCCCACTGTCCTTTCCTAATAAAATGAGGAAATTGCATCGCATTGTCTGAGTAGGTGTCATTCTATTC
TGGGGGGTGGGGTGGGGCAGGACAGCAAGGGGGAGGATTGGGAAGACAATAGCAGGCATGCTGGGGATGC
GGTGGGCTCTATGGCTTCTGAGGCGGAAAGAACCAGCTGGGGCTCTAGGGGGTATCCCC
[124 nt withheld, positions 3350-3473]
C
[91 nt withheld, positions 3475-3565]
A
[49 nt withheld, positions 3567-3615]
CCTTTGACGTTGGAGTCCACGTTCTTT
[37 nt withheld, positions 3643-3679]
ACCCTATCTCGGTCTATTCTTTTGATTTATAAGGGATTTTGCCGATTTCGGCCTATTGGTTAAAAAATGA
GCTGATTTAACAAAAATTTAACGCGAATTAATTCTGTGGAATGTGTGTCAGTTAGGGTGTGGAAAGTCCC
CAGGCTCCCCAGCAGGCAGAAGTATGCAAAGCATGCATCTCAATTAGTCAGCAACCAGGTGTGGAAAGTC
CCCAGGCTCCCCAGCAGGCAGAAGTATGCAAAGCATGCATCTCAATTAGTCAGCAACCATAGTCCCGCCC
CTAACTCCGCCCATCCCGCCCCTAACTCCGCCCAGTTCCGCCCATTCTCCGCCCCATGGCTGACTAATTT
TTTTTATTTATGCAGAGGCCGAGGCCGCCTCTGCCTCTGAGCTATTCCAGAAGTAGTGAGGAGGCTTTTT
TGGAGGCCTAGGCTTTTGCAAAAAGCTCCCCGAAATGACCGACCAAGCGACGCCCAACCTGCCATCACGA
GATTTCGATTCCACCGCCGCCTTCTATGAAAGGTTGGGCTTCGGAATCGTTTTCCGGGACGCCGGCTGGA
TGATCCTCCAGCGCGGGGATCTCATGCTGGAGTTCTTCGCCCACCCCAACTTGTTTATTGCAGCTTATAA
TGGTTACAAATAAAGCAATAGCATCACAAATTTCACAAATAAAGCATTTTTTTCACTGCATTCTAGTTGT
GGTTTGTCCAAACTCATCAATGTATCTTATCATGTCTGTATACCGTCGACCTCTAGCTAGAGCTTGGCGT
AATCATGGTCATAGCTGTTTCCTGTGTGAAATTGTTATCCGCTCACAATTCCACACAACATACGAGCCGG
AAGCATAAAGTGTAAAGCCTGGGGTGCCTAATGAGTGAGCTAACTCACATTAATTGCGTTGCGCTCACTG
CCCGCTTTCCAGTCGGGAAACCTGTCGTGCCAGCTGCATTAATGAATCGGCCAACGCGCGGGGAGAGGCG
GTTTGCGTATTGGGCGCTCTTCCGCTTCCTCGCTCACTGACTCGCTGCGCTCGGTCGTTCGGCTGCGGCG
AGCGGTATCAGCTCACTCAAAGGCGGTAATACGGTTATCCACAGAATCAGGGGATAACGCAGGAAAGAAC
ATGTGAGCAAAAGGCCAGCAAAAGGCCAGGAACCGTAAAAAGGCCGCGTTGCTGGCGTTTTTCCATAGGC
TCCGCCCCCCTGACGAGCATCACAAAAATCGACGCTCAAGTCAGAGGTGGCGAAACCCGACAGGACTATA
AAGATACCAGGCGTTTCCCCCTGGAAGCTCCCTCGTGCGCTCTCCTGTTCCGACCCTGCCGCTTACCGGA
TACCTGTCCGCCTTTCTCCCTTCGGGAAGCGTGGCGCTTTCTCATAGCTCACGCTGTAGGTATCTCAGTT
CGGTGTAGGTCGTTCGCTCCAAGCTGGGCTGTGTGCACGAACCCCCCGTTCAGCCCGACCGCTGCGCCTT
ATCCGGTAACTATCGTCTTGAGTCCAACCCGGTAAGACACGACTTATCGCCACTGGCAGCAGCCACTGGT
AACAGGATTAGCAGAGCGAGGTATGTAGGCGGTGCTACAGAGTTCTTGAAGTGGTGGCCTAACTACGGCT
ACACTAGAAGAACAGTATTTGGTATCTGCGCTCTGCTGAAGCCAGTTACCTTCGGAAAAAGAGTTGGTAG
CTCTTGATCCGGCAAACAAACCACCGCTGGTAGCGGTGGTTTTTTTGTTTGCAAGCAGCAGATTACGCGC
AGAAAAAAAGGATCTCAAGAAGATCCTTTGATCTTTTCTACGGGGTCTGACGCTCAGTGGAACGAAAACT
CACGTTAAGGGATTTTGGTCATGAGATTATCAAAAAGGATCTTCACCTAGATCCTTTTAAATTAAAAATG
AAGTTTTAAATCAATCTAAAGTATATATGAGTAAACTTGGTCTGACAGTTACCAATGCTTAATCAGTGAG
GCACCTATCTCAGCGATCTGTCTATTTCGTTCATCCATAGTTGCCTGACTCCCCGTCGTGTAGATAACTA
CGATACGGGAGGGCTTACCATCTGGCCCCAGTGCTGCAATGATACCGCGAGACCCACGCTCACCGGCTCC
AGATTTATCAGCAATAAACCAGCCAGCCGGAAGGGCCGAGCGCAGAAGTGGTCCTGCAACTTTATCCGCC
TCCATCCAGTCTATTAATTGTTGCCGGGAAGCTAGAGTAAGTAGTTCGCCAGTTAATAGTTTGCGCAACG
TTGTTGCCATTGCTACAGGCATCGTGGTGTCACGCTCGTCGTTTGGTATGGCTTCATTCAGCTCCGGTTC
CCAACGATCAAGGCGAGTTACATGATCCCCCATGTTGTGCAAAAAAGCGGTTAGCTCCTTCGGTCCTCCG
ATCGTTGTCAGAAGTAAGTTGGCCGCAGTGTTATCACTCATGGTTATGGCAGCACTGCATAATTCTCTTA
CTGTCATGCCATCCGTAAGATGCTTTTCTGTGACTGGTGAGTACTCAACCAAGTCATTCTGAGAATAGTG
TATGCGGCGACCGAGTTGCTCTTGCCCGGCGTCAATACGGGATAATACCGCGCCACATAGCAGAACTTTA
AAAGTGCTCATCATTGGAAAACGTTCTTCGGGGCGAAAACTCTCAAGGATCTTACCGCTGTTGAGATCCA
GTTCGATGTAACCCACTCGTGCACCCAACTGATCTTCAGCATCTTTTACTTTCACCAGCGTTTCTGGGTG
AGCAAAAACAGGAAGGCAAAATGCCGCAAAAAAGGGAATAAGGGCGACACGGAAATGTTGAATACTCATA
CTCTTCCTTTTTCAATATTATTGAAGCATTTATCAGGGTTATTGTCTCATGAGCGGATACATATTTGAAT
GTATTTAGAAAAATAAACAAATAGGGGTTCCGCGCACATTTCCCCGAAAAGTGCCACCTGACGTCGACGG
ATCGGGAGATCTCCCGATCCCCTATGGTGCACTCTCAGTACAATCTGCTCTGATGCCGCATAGTTAAGCC
AGTATCTGCTCCCTGCTTGTGTGTTGGAGGTCGCTGAGTAGTGCGCGAGCAAAATTTAAGCTACAACAAG
GCAAGGCTTGACCGACAATTGCATGAAGAATCTGCTTAGGGTTAGGCGTTTTGCGCTGCTTCGCGATGTA
CGGGCCAGATATACGCGTT
Features (pLannotate 1.2.2; 19 found; start..end, strand, type, name):
      1..380     +  enhancer       CMV enhancer: human cytomegalovirus immediate early enhancer
    381..584     +  promoter       CMV promoter: human cytomegalovirus (CMV) immediate early promoter
    580..613     +  LTR            5' LTR (truncated) (fragment): truncated 5' long terminal repeat (LTR) from HIV-1
    629..647     +  promoter       T7 promoter: promoter for bacteriophage T7 RNA polymerase
   3036..3054    -  promoter       SP6 promoter: promoter for bacteriophage SP6 RNA polymerase
   3080..3304    +  polyA_signal   bGH poly(A) signal: bovine growth hormone polyadenylation signal
   3308..3329    +  promoter       SV40 promoter (fragment): SV40 enhancer and early promoter
   3350..3778    +  rep_origin     f1 ori (sequence partly withheld): f1 bacteriophage origin of replication; arrow indicates direction of (+) strand synthesis
   3792..4121    +  promoter       SV40 promoter: SV40 enhancer and early promoter
   4134..4292    +  CDS            ble (fragment): BLE_KLEPN - Experimental evidence at protein level: Swiss-Prot protein existence level 1. Binding protein with a strong affinity to the bleomycin family of antibiotics. Binds to CL990; an antimitotic-antibiotic compound. From Klebsiella pneumoniae.
   4287..4408    +  polyA_signal   SV40 poly(A) signal: SV40 polyadenylation signal
   4481..4497    -  protein_bind   lac operator: The lac repressor binds to the lac operator to inhibit transcription in E. coli. This inhibition can be relieved by adding lactose or isopropyl-β-D-thiogalactopyranoside (IPTG). lac repressor encoded by lacI
   4505..4535    -  promoter       lac promoter: promoter for the E. coli lac operon
   4550..4571    -  protein_bind   CAP binding site: CAP binding activates transcription in the presence of cAMP. E. coli catabolite activator protein
   4584..4676    -  CDS            lacI (fragment): lac repressor; lacI; The lac repressor binds to the lac operator to inhibit transcription in E. coli. This inhibition can be relieved by adding lactose or isopropyl-β-D-thiogalactopyranoside (IPTG).
   4859..5447    -  rep_origin     ori: high-copy-number ColE1/pMB1/pBR322/pUC origin of replication
   5618..6478    -  CDS            AmpR: β-lactamase; bla; confers resistance to ampicillin, carbenicillin, and related antibiotics
   6479..6583    -  promoter       AmpR promoter: bla
   6642..6694    -  misc_feature   bom (fragment): basis of mobility region from pBR322
