[The description below was written by a language model from this plasmid's Addgene catalogue record and pLannotate feature annotations shown in this document.]
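Description:
pCMV-hAT-4_AMi is a 6,848-nt mammalian expression plasmid built on a pCMV backbone to produce the hAT-4_AMi transposase, a synthetic coding sequence for a hAT-superfamily DNA transposon enzyme. It is propagated in E. coli as a high-copy plasmid through a ColE1/pUC-type origin and selected with ampicillin via the β-lactamase gene and its own promoter. An f1 phage origin is also present, along with small remnants of lac regulatory sequence and a pBR322 bom fragment carried over from the backbone.

The expression cassette consists of the human cytomegalovirus immediate-early enhancer and promoter at the start of the sequence and a bovine growth hormone polyadenylation signal downstream. T7 and SP6 phage promoters flank the cloning region, where they can serve as sequencing primer sites or for in vitro transcription. The transposase open reading frame itself was not annotated by the automated feature caller, but the roughly 2.4 kb unannotated interval between the T7 and SP6 promoters is the position where the insert would be expected. The cloning sites used are not recorded. Downstream, an SV40 early promoter is followed only by a short fragment of a bleomycin-resistance gene and the SV40 poly(A) signal, so the table does not show an intact mammalian selection marker, and the record lists none.

The plasmid comes from a survey that tested many DNA transposons for activity in human cells. It would typically act as the helper that supplies transposase in trans by transient transfection, presumably alongside a separate donor carrying the matching transposon ends, to assess or exploit transposition for genome engineering.
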