Addgene plasmid #217201: pCMV-hAT-4_AMi
Purpose: Mammalian expression vector for expression of hAT-4_AMi transposase (CMV promoter)
Depositing lab: Yong E Zhang. Depositing organization: Institute of Zoology, Chinese Academy of Sciences. Publication: Heterologous survey of 130 DNA transposons in human cells highlights their functional divergence and expands the genome engineering toolbox. Zhang T, Tan S, Tang N, Li Y, Zhang C, Sun J, Guo Y, Gao H, Cai Y, Sun W, Wang C, Fu L, Ma H, Wu Y, Hu X, Zhang X, Gee P, Yan W, Zhao Y, Chen Q, Guo B, Wang H, Zhang YE. Cell. 2024 Jul 11;187(14):3741-3760.e30. doi: 10.1016/j.cell.2024.05.007. Epub 2024 Jun 5. PubMed 38843831.
Backbone
  Vector backbone: pCMV
  Vector type: Mammalian Expression
Growth in bacteria
  Bacterial resistance: Ampicillin, 100 μg/mL
  Growth temperature: 37°C
  Growth strain: DH5alpha
  Copy number: High Copy
Gene/Insert
  Gene/Insert name: hAT-4_AMi transposase
  Species: Synthetic
  Cloning method: Restriction Enzyme; 5′ cloning site Unknown (unknown if destroyed); 3′ cloning site Unknown (unknown if destroyed)
Terms and licenses: Academic/Nonprofit Terms; Industry Terms: Not Available to Industry
How to cite: pCMV-hAT-4_AMi was a gift from Yong E Zhang (Addgene plasmid # 217201 ; http://n2t.net/addgene:217201 ; RRID:Addgene_217201)
